Addgene plasmid #215034: pcDNA3.1_V5-TWIST1_HAND2loop
Purpose: Mammalian expression of human TWIST1 (with HAND2 loop)
Depositing lab: Joanna Wysocka. Depositing organization: Stanford University. Publication: DNA-guided transcription factor cooperativity shapes face and limb mesenchyme. Kim S, Morgunova E, Naqvi S, Goovaerts S, Bader M, Koska M, Popov A, Luong C, Pogson A, Swigut T, Claes P, Taipale J, Wysocka J. Cell. 2024 Feb 1;187(3):692-711.e26. doi: 10.1016/j.cell.2023.12.032. Epub 2024 Jan 22. PubMed 38262408.
Backbone
  Vector backbone: pcDNA3.1
  Backbone manufacturer: Invitrogen
  Backbone size w/o insert (bp): 5366
  Vector type: Mammalian Expression
  Selectable markers: Neomycin (select with G418)
Growth in bacteria
  Bacterial resistance: Ampicillin, 100 μg/mL
  Growth temperature: 37°C
  Growth strain: DH5alpha
  Copy number: High Copy
Gene/Insert
  Gene/Insert name: twist family bHLH transcription factor 1 (alt name: TWIST1)
  Species: H. sapiens (human)
  Insert size (bp): 654
  Mutation: TWIST1 bHLH loop (aa137-141, TLPSD) replaced with HAND2 bHLH loop (aaX-X, NVPADT)
  Entrez Gene: TWIST1 (a.k.a. ACS3, BPES2, BPES3, CRS, CRS1, CSO, SCS, SWCOS, TWIST, bHLHa38)
  Promoter: CMV
  Tag / fusion protein: V5 (N terminal on insert)
  Cloning method: Gibson Cloning
  Sequencing primers: 5′ TACGACTCACTATAGGGAGACCC; 3′ GAGGGGCAAACAACAGATGG
Terms and licenses: Academic/Nonprofit Terms; Industry Terms: Not Available to Industry
How to cite: pcDNA3.1_V5-TWIST1_HAND2loop was a gift from Joanna Wysocka (Addgene plasmid # 215034 ; http://n2t.net/addgene:215034 ; RRID:Addgene_215034)
