[The description below was written by a language model from this plasmid's Addgene catalogue record and pLannotate feature annotations shown in this document.]
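Description:
pcDNA3.1_V5-TWIST1_HAND2loop is a mammalian expression plasmid built on the Invitrogen pcDNA3.1 backbone, about 6.0 kb in its sequenced form. It is maintained in E. coli as a high-copy plasmid through a ColE1/pUC-type origin and selected with ampicillin via the β-lactamase gene. An f1 origin is also present. For selection in mammalian cells it carries a neomycin phosphotransferase cassette driven by the SV40 enhancer/early promoter and terminated by the SV40 polyadenylation signal, conferring G418 resistance. The SV40 promoter region would also permit episomal replication in cells expressing large T antigen. The short annotations for an HIV-1 LTR fragment, ble, lacI and the lac promoter region are partial sequence matches typical of this backbone rather than functional payload elements.

The expression cassette uses the human cytomegalovirus immediate early enhancer and promoter, followed by a T7 promoter, the insert, and the bovine growth hormone polyadenylation signal. The insert, introduced by Gibson cloning, is human TWIST1, a basic helix-loop-helix transcription factor that heterodimerises with E proteins and regulates cranial suture patterning. It carries an N-terminal V5 epitope tag according to the catalogue entry. The tag is not separately annotated in the feature table but would fit between the T7 promoter and the annotated TWIST1 coding region. The protein is a loop-swap chimera in which the five-residue loop of the TWIST1 bHLH domain (amino acids 137–141) is replaced by the corresponding six-residue loop from HAND2. The HAND2 residue positions are not specified in the record.

The construct is intended for expressing this variant in mammalian cells, where the V5 tag allows detection or immunoprecipitation. This presumably tests how the bHLH loop contributes to TWIST1 function, in line with the associated study of DNA-guided transcription factor cooperativity in face and limb mesenchyme.
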