Features (pLannotate 1.2.2; 20 found; start..end, strand, type, name):
    171..1031    -  CDS            AmpR: β-lactamase; bla; confers resistance to ampicillin, carbenicillin, and related antibiotics
   1032..1136    -  promoter       AmpR promoter: bla
   1195..1247    -  misc_feature   bom (fragment): basis of mobility region from pBR322
   1402..1781    +  enhancer       CMV enhancer: human cytomegalovirus immediate early enhancer
   1782..1985    +  promoter       CMV promoter: human cytomegalovirus (CMV) immediate early promoter
   1981..2014    +  LTR            5' LTR (truncated) (fragment): truncated 5' long terminal repeat (LTR) from HIV-1
   2030..2048    +  promoter       T7 promoter: promoter for bacteriophage T7 RNA polymerase
   2156..2758    +  CDS            TWIST1: TWST1_HUMAN - Also known as BHLHA38, TWIST. Experimental evidence at protein level: Swiss-Prot protein existence level 1. Acts as a transcriptional regulator. Inhibits myogenesis by sequestrating E proteins, inhibiting trans-activation by MEF2, and inhibiting DNA-binding by MYOD1 through physical interaction. This interaction probably involves the basic domains of both proteins. Also represses expression of proinflammatory cytokines such as TNFA and IL1B. Regulates cranial suture patterning and fusion. Activates transcription as a heterodimer with E proteins. Regulates gene expression differen
   2784..3008    +  polyA_signal   bGH poly(A) signal: bovine growth hormone polyadenylation signal
   3012..3033    +  promoter       SV40 promoter (fragment): SV40 enhancer and early promoter
   3054..3482    +  rep_origin     f1 ori (sequence partly withheld): f1 bacteriophage origin of replication; arrow indicates direction of (+) strand synthesis
   3496..3825    +  promoter       SV40 promoter: SV40 enhancer and early promoter
   3892..4683    +  CDS            neo: KKA2_KLEPN - Also known as kan, nptII. Experimental evidence at protein level: Swiss-Prot protein existence level 1. Resistance to kanamycin, neomycin, paromomycin, ribostamycin, butirosin and gentamicin B. From Klebsiella pneumoniae.
   4707..4865    +  CDS            ble (fragment): BLE_KLEPN - Experimental evidence at protein level: Swiss-Prot protein existence level 1. Binding protein with a strong affinity to the bleomycin family of antibiotics. Binds to CL990; an antimitotic-antibiotic compound. From Klebsiella pneumoniae.
   4860..4981    +  polyA_signal   SV40 poly(A) signal: SV40 polyadenylation signal
   5054..5070    -  protein_bind   lac operator: The lac repressor binds to the lac operator to inhibit transcription in E. coli. This inhibition can be relieved by adding lactose or isopropyl-β-D-thiogalactopyranoside (IPTG). lac repressor encoded by lacI
   5078..5108    -  promoter       lac promoter: promoter for the E. coli lac operon
   5123..5144    -  protein_bind   CAP binding site: CAP binding activates transcription in the presence of cAMP. E. coli catabolite activator protein
   5157..5249    -  CDS            lacI (fragment): lac repressor; lacI; The lac repressor binds to the lac operator to inhibit transcription in E. coli. This inhibition can be relieved by adding lactose or isopropyl-β-D-thiogalactopyranoside (IPTG).
   5432..6020    -  rep_origin     ori: high-copy-number ColE1/pMB1/pBR322/pUC origin of replication
>Addgene plasmid #215034 | pcDNA3.1_V5-TWIST1_HAND2loop | addgene full sequence | sequence record 426064 | Addgene NGS Result
GAAGATCCTTTGATCTTTTCTACGGGGTCTGACGCTCAGTGGAACGAAAACTCACGTTAAGGGATTTTGG
TCATGAGATTATCAAAAAGGATCTTCACCTAGATCCTTTTAAATTAAAAATGAAGTTTTAAATCAATCTA
AAGTATATATGAGTAAACTTGGTCTGACAGTTACCAATGCTTAATCAGTGAGGCACCTATCTCAGCGATC
TGTCTATTTCGTTCATCCATAGTTGCCTGACTCCCCGTCGTGTAGATAACTACGATACGGGAGGGCTTAC
CATCTGGCCCCAGTGCTGCAATGATACCGCGAGACCCACGCTCACCGGCTCCAGATTTATCAGCAATAAA
CCAGCCAGCCGGAAGGGCCGAGCGCAGAAGTGGTCCTGCAACTTTATCCGCCTCCATCCAGTCTATTAAT
TGTTGCCGGGAAGCTAGAGTAAGTAGTTCGCCAGTTAATAGTTTGCGCAACGTTGTTGCCATTGCTACAG
GCATCGTGGTGTCACGCTCGTCGTTTGGTATGGCTTCATTCAGCTCCGGTTCCCAACGATCAAGGCGAGT
TACATGATCCCCCATGTTGTGCAAAAAAGCGGTTAGCTCCTTCGGTCCTCCGATCGTTGTCAGAAGTAAG
TTGGCCGCAGTGTTATCACTCATGGTTATGGCAGCACTGCATAATTCTCTTACTGTCATGCCATCCGTAA
GATGCTTTTCTGTGACTGGTGAGTACTCAACCAAGTCATTCTGAGAATAGTGTATGCGGCGACCGAGTTG
CTCTTGCCCGGCGTCAATACGGGATAATACCGCGCCACATAGCAGAACTTTAAAAGTGCTCATCATTGGA
AAACGTTCTTCGGGGCGAAAACTCTCAAGGATCTTACCGCTGTTGAGATCCAGTTCGATGTAACCCACTC
GTGCACCCAACTGATCTTCAGCATCTTTTACTTTCACCAGCGTTTCTGGGTGAGCAAAAACAGGAAGGCA
AAATGCCGCAAAAAAGGGAATAAGGGCGACACGGAAATGTTGAATACTCATACTCTTCCTTTTTCAATAT
TATTGAAGCATTTATCAGGGTTATTGTCTCATGAGCGGATACATATTTGAATGTATTTAGAAAAATAAAC
AAATAGGGGTTCCGCGCACATTTCCCCGAAAAGTGCCACCTGACGTCGACGGATCGGGAGATCTCCCGAT
CCCCTATGGTGCACTCTCAGTACAATCTGCTCTGATGCCGCATAGTTAAGCCAGTATCTGCTCCCTGCTT
GTGTGTTGGAGGTCGCTGAGTAGTGCGCGAGCAAAATTTAAGCTACAACAAGGCAAGGCTTGACCGACAA
TTGCATGAAGAATCTGCTTAGGGTTAGGCGTTTTGCGCTGCTTCGCGATGTACGGGCCAGATATACGCGT
TGACATTGATTATTGACTAGTTATTAATAGTAATCAATTACGGGGTCATTAGTTCATAGCCCATATATGG
AGTTCCGCGTTACATAACTTACGGTAAATGGCCCGCCTGGCTGACCGCCCAACGACCCCCGCCCATTGAC
GTCAATAATGACGTATGTTCCCATAGTAACGCCAATAGGGACTTTCCATTGACGTCAATGGGTGGAGTAT
TTACGGTAAACTGCCCACTTGGCAGTACATCAAGTGTATCATATGCCAAGTACGCCCCCTATTGACGTCA
ATGACGGTAAATGGCCCGCCTGGCATTATGCCCAGTACATGACCTTATGGGACTTTCCTACTTGGCAGTA
CATCTACGTATTAGTCATCGCTATTACCATGGTGATGCGGTTTTGGCAGTACATCAATGGGCGTGGATAG
CGGTTTGACTCACGGGGATTTCCAAGTCTCCACCCCATTGACGTCAATGGGAGTTTGTTTTGGCACCAAA
ATCAACGGGACTTTCCAAAATGTCGTAACAACTCCGCCCCATTGACGCAAATGGGCGGTAGGCGTGTACG
GTGGGAGGTCTATATAAGCAGAGCTCTCTGGCTAACTAGAGAACCCACTGCTTACTGGCTTATCGAAATT
AATACGACTCACTATAGGGAGACCCAAGCTGGCTAGCGTTTAAACTTAAGCTTGGTACCGAGCTCGGATC
CGCCACCATGATGGGCAAGCCCATCCCCAACCCCCTGCTGGGCCTGGACAGCACCCAGGACGTGTCCAGC
TCGCCAGTCTCGCCGGCCGACGACAGCCTGAGCAACAGCGAGGAAGAGCCAGACCGGCAGCAGCCGCCGA
GCGGCAAGCGCGGGGGACGCAAGCGGCGCAGCAGCAGGCGCAGCGCGGGCGGCGGCGCGGGGCCCGGCGG
AGCCGCGGGTGGGGGCGTCGGAGGCGGCGACGAGCCGGGCAGCCCGGCCCAGGGCAAGCGCGGCAAGAAG
TCTGCGGGCTGTGGCGGCGGCGGCGGCGCGGGCGGCGGCGGCGGCAGCAGCAGCGGCGGCGGGAGTCCGC
AGTCTTACGAGGAGCTGCAGACGCAGCGGGTCATGGCCAACGTGCGGGAGCGCCAGCGCACCCAGTCGCT
GAACGAGGCGTTCGCCGCGCTGCGGAAGATCATCCCCAACGTACCCGCCGACACCAAGCTGAGCAAGATT
CAGACCCTCAAGCTGGCGGCCAGGTACATCGACTTCCTCTACCAGGTCCTCCAGAGCGACGAGCTGGACT
CCAAGATGGCAAGCTGCAGCTATGTGGCTCACGAGCGGCTCAGCTACGCCTTCTCGGTCTGGAGGATGGA
GGGGGCCTGGTCCATGTCCGCGTCCCACTGATAAACCCGCTGATCAGCCTCGACTGTGCCTTCTAGTTGC
CAGCCATCTGTTGTTTGCCCCTCCCCCGTGCCTTCCTTGACCCTGGAAGGTGCCACTCCCACTGTCCTTT
CCTAATAAAATGAGGAAATTGCATCGCATTGTCTGAGTAGGTGTCATTCTATTCTGGGGGGTGGGGTGGG
GCAGGACAGCAAGGGGGAGGATTGGGAAGACAATAGCAGGCATGCTGGGGATGCGGTGGGCTCTATGGCT
TCTGAGGCGGAAAGAACCAGCTGGGGCTCTAGGGGGTATCCCC
[124 nt withheld, positions 3054-3177]
C
[91 nt withheld, positions 3179-3269]
A
[49 nt withheld, positions 3271-3319]
CCTTTGACGTTGGAGTCCACGTTCTTT
[37 nt withheld, positions 3347-3383]
ACCCTATCTCGGTCTATTCTTTTGATTTATAAGGGATTTTGCCGATTTCGGCCTATTGGTTAAAAAATGA
GCTGATTTAACAAAAATTTAACGCGAATTAATTCTGTGGAATGTGTGTCAGTTAGGGTGTGGAAAGTCCC
CAGGCTCCCCAGCAGGCAGAAGTATGCAAAGCATGCATCTCAATTAGTCAGCAACCAGGTGTGGAAAGTC
CCCAGGCTCCCCAGCAGGCAGAAGTATGCAAAGCATGCATCTCAATTAGTCAGCAACCATAGTCCCGCCC
CTAACTCCGCCCATCCCGCCCCTAACTCCGCCCAGTTCCGCCCATTCTCCGCCCCATGGCTGACTAATTT
TTTTTATTTATGCAGAGGCCGAGGCCGCCTCTGCCTCTGAGCTATTCCAGAAGTAGTGAGGAGGCTTTTT
TGGAGGCCTAGGCTTTTGCAAAAAGCTCCCGGGAGCTTGTATATCCATTTTCGGATCTGATCAAGAGACA
GGATGAGGATCGTTTCGCATGATTGAACAAGATGGATTGCACGCAGGTTCTCCGGCCGCTTGGGTGGAGA
GGCTATTCGGCTATGACTGGGCACAACAGACAATCGGCTGCTCTGATGCCGCCGTGTTCCGGCTGTCAGC
GCAGGGGCGCCCGGTTCTTTTTGTCAAGACCGACCTGTCCGGTGCCCTGAATGAACTGCAGGACGAGGCA
GCGCGGCTATCGTGGCTGGCCACGACGGGCGTTCCTTGCGCAGCTGTGCTCGACGTTGTCACTGAAGCGG
GAAGGGACTGGCTGCTATTGGGCGAAGTGCCGGGGCAGGATCTCCTGTCATCTCACCTTGCTCCTGCCGA
GAAAGTATCCATCATGGCTGATGCAATGCGGCGGCTGCATACGCTTGATCCGGCTACCTGCCCATTCGAC
CACCAAGCGAAACATCGCATCGAGCGAGCACGTACTCGGATGGAAGCCGGTCTTGTCGATCAGGATGATC
TGGACGAAGAGCATCAGGGGCTCGCGCCAGCCGAACTGTTCGCCAGGCTCAAGGCGCGCATGCCCGACGG
CGAGGATCTCGTCGTGACCCATGGCGATGCCTGCTTGCCGAATATCATGGTGGAAAATGGCCGCTTTTCT
GGATTCATCGACTGTGGCCGGCTGGGTGTGGCGGACCGCTATCAGGACATAGCGTTGGCTACCCGTGATA
TTGCTGAAGAGCTTGGCGGCGAATGGGCTGACCGCTTCCTCGTGCTTTACGGTATCGCCGCTCCCGATTC
GCAGCGCATCGCCTTCTATCGCCTTCTTGACGAGTTCTTCTGAGCGGGACTCTGGGGTTCGAAATGACCG
ACCAAGCGACGCCCAACCTGCCATCACGAGATTTCGATTCCACCGCCGCCTTCTATGAAAGGTTGGGCTT
CGGAATCGTTTTCCGGGACGCCGGCTGGATGATCCTCCAGCGCGGGGATCTCATGCTGGAGTTCTTCGCC
CACCCCAACTTGTTTATTGCAGCTTATAATGGTTACAAATAAAGCAATAGCATCACAAATTTCACAAATA
AAGCATTTTTTTCACTGCATTCTAGTTGTGGTTTGTCCAAACTCATCAATGTATCTTATCATGTCTGTAT
ACCGTCGACCTCTAGCTAGAGCTTGGCGTAATCATGGTCATAGCTGTTTCCTGTGTGAAATTGTTATCCG
CTCACAATTCCACACAACATACGAGCCGGAAGCATAAAGTGTAAAGCCTGGGGTGCCTAATGAGTGAGCT
AACTCACATTAATTGCGTTGCGCTCACTGCCCGCTTTCCAGTCGGGAAACCTGTCGTGCCAGCTGCATTA
ATGAATCGGCCAACGCGCGGGGAGAGGCGGTTTGCGTATTGGGCGCTCTTCCGCTTCCTCGCTCACTGAC
TCGCTGCGCTCGGTCGTTCGGCTGCGGCGAGCGGTATCAGCTCACTCAAAGGCGGTAATACGGTTATCCA
CAGAATCAGGGGATAACGCAGGAAAGAACATGTGAGCAAAAGGCCAGCAAAAGGCCAGGAACCGTAAAAA
GGCCGCGTTGCTGGCGTTTTTCCATAGGCTCCGCCCCCCTGACGAGCATCACAAAAATCGACGCTCAAGT
CAGAGGTGGCGAAACCCGACAGGACTATAAAGATACCAGGCGTTTCCCCCTGGAAGCTCCCTCGTGCGCT
CTCCTGTTCCGACCCTGCCGCTTACCGGATACCTGTCCGCCTTTCTCCCTTCGGGAAGCGTGGCGCTTTC
TCATAGCTCACGCTGTAGGTATCTCAGTTCGGTGTAGGTCGTTCGCTCCAAGCTGGGCTGTGTGCACGAA
CCCCCCGTTCAGCCCGACCGCTGCGCCTTATCCGGTAACTATCGTCTTGAGTCCAACCCGGTAAGACACG
ACTTATCGCCACTGGCAGCAGCCACTGGTAACAGGATTAGCAGAGCGAGGTATGTAGGCGGTGCTACAGA
GTTCTTGAAGTGGTGGCCTAACTACGGCTACACTAGAAGAACAGTATTTGGTATCTGCGCTCTGCTGAAG
CCAGTTACCTTCGGAAAAAGAGTTGGTAGCTCTTGATCCGGCAAACAAACCACCGCTGGTAGCGGTGGTT
TTTTTGTTTGCAAGCAGCAGATTACGCGCAGAAAAAAAGGATCTCAA
